>Addgene plasmid #39646 | KHBD00551 | depositor partial sequence | sequence record 50086 | KHBD00551 sequence 1530 bps
ATGCATCTGCCAGCGGGTCCAACGATGGTGGCCAACAACACACAGGTCCTGGCCGCTGCCGCCGCCGCAG
CAGCCGCCGCAGCGGCCGCGGTAGCCCAGGGTCCTGGGCCGCAGCAGAGTAGCAATGCCACCACCGCCTC
CGCAATCGCCATCAATCCCGCCCAGAGTCTGGCCAACACGAGCACCCACTCGGCCAGCAGCACGGGCAGC
TCCACACCAGATCTCAGCACGAACAACACCAGCTCGAGCAGCAACGCCACCACCAGTCCGCAGAACTCCG
CCAAGATGCCCAGCTCGATGACCGACATGTTCGCCAGCCTGCACGAGATGCTGCAGGAGTATCACGGCGA
GCTGGCCCAGACCGGATCGCCCTCGATCCTCTGCAGCGCCCTGCCCAACCACTGGCGGTCGAACAAGTCG
CTGCCCGGAGCCTTCAAGGTGATCGCCCTGGACGACGTGCCCGATGGCACCCTGGTGTCCATCAAGTGCG
GCAACGACGAAAACTACTGCGGCGAGCTGAGGAACTGCACCACGACCATGAAGAACCAGGTGGCCAAGTT
CAACGATCTGCGCTTCGTGGGACGATCGGGACGCGGCAAGTCCTTCACGCTGACCATCACCATTGCCACC
TATCCGGTGCAGATCGCCAGCTACAGCAAAGCCATCAAGGTGACCGTCGACGGGCCACGGGAGCCAAGAA
GTAAGCAAAGCTATGGCTATCCCCATCCCGGCGCGTTTAACCCGTTCATGCTGAATCCCGCTTGGCTGGA
TGCGGCGTACATGACCTACGGCTATGCGGACTACTTCCGCCACCAGGCAGCCGCCCAGGCGGCCCAGGTG
CATCATCCGGCACTGGCCAAGTCCTCGGCCTCCTCGGTGTCGCCAAATCCCAATCCATCGGTGGCCACCA
GCTCCTCGTCGGCGGTTCAGCCATCTGAGTATCCACATCCGGCGGCAGCAGTGGCAGCGGCGGCGGGACA
ACCGTCGGCCATGATGCCATCGCCACCGGGAGCGGCGCCTGCCACGCCCTATGCCATTCCCCAGTTCCCA
TTCAACCATGTGGCCGCCGCAGCCGCCGCCAAGGCAGCCACGCCACACGCCTTCCATCCGTATAACTTTG
CCGCGGCAGCTGGCTTGCGGGCCCGCAATGCTGCCCTGCACCACCAGAGCGAGCCGGTCCACGTCAGCCC
CGCCTCCTCCAGGCCCTCCAGCTCCTCGCCCACCCAGCAACACGTCCTGCTGAAGCTGAACACCTCCATC
GAGACGAGCTCCATCCACGAGCAGTCCGCCAGTGACGGCGACTCCGACGACGAGCAGATCGACGTGGTCA
AATCGGAGTTCGACCTGGACAAGAGCCTGGATGTGGCGCCACTTCGCATGCGCTGCGACCTGAAGGCGCC
CTCTTCCATGAAGCCGCTCTACCACGAGAGCGGTCCTGGAGCGGTAGCCAACAGCCGCCAGCCGGCGCCG
GAAACGACCACCAAGATCAAGAGCGCCGCCGTGCAGCAGAAGACCGTGTGGCGGCCCTAC
