>Addgene plasmid #39646 | KHBD00551 | addgene partial sequence | sequence record 51773 | M13Rev
AATAATGATTTTATTTTGACTGATAGTGACCTGTTCGTTGCAACAAATTGATAAGCAATGCTTTCTTATA
ATGCCAACTTTGTACAAGAAAGTTGGCAAGTAGGGCCGCCACACGGTCTTCTGCTGCACGGCGGCGCTCT
TGATCTTGGTGGTCGTTTCCGGCGACGGCTGGCGGCTGTTGGCTACCGCTCCAGGACCGCTCTCGTGGTA
GAGCGGCTTCATGGAAGAGGGCGCCTTCAGGTCGCAGCGCATGCGAAGTGGCGCCACATCCAGGCTCTTG
TCCAGGTCGAACTCCGATTTGACCACGTCGATCTGCTCGTCGTCGGAGTCGCCGTCACTGGCGGACTGCT
CGTGGATGGAGCTCGTCTCGATGGAGGTGTTCAGCTTCAGCAGGACGTGTTGCTGGGTGGGCGAGGAGCT
GGAGGGCCTGGAGGAGGCGGGGCTGACGTGGACCGGCTCGCTCTGGTGGTGCAGGGCAGCATTGCGGGCC
CGCAAGCCAGCTGCCGCGGCAAAGTTATACGGATGGAAGGCGTGTGGCGTGGCTGCCTTGGCGGCGGCTG
CGGCGGCCACATGGTTGAATGGGAACTGGGGAATGGCATAGGGCGTGGCAGGCGCCGCTCCCGGTGGCGA
TGGCATCATGGCCGACGGTTGTCCCGCCGCCGCTGCCACTGCTGCCGCCGGATGTGGATACTCAGATGGC
TGAACCGCCGACGAGGAGCTGGTGGCCACCGATGGATTGGGATTTGGCGACACCGAGGAGGCCGAGGACT
TGGCCAGTGCCGGATGATGCACCTGGGCCGCCTGGGCGGCTGCCTG
