[The description below was written by a language model from this plasmid's Addgene catalogue record.]
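Description:
KHBD00551 is a Gateway entry clone built on the pDONR221 backbone (Invitrogen), carrying the open reading frame of the Drosophila melanogaster gene runt (run, CG1849), which encodes a Runt-domain transcription factor. The insert is recorded as about 1.5 kb in a backbone of roughly 2.5 kb. The plasmid is maintained in E. coli as a high-copy plasmid under kanamycin selection. No feature table is provided, so details such as the origin of replication and the exact attachment-site junctions are not documented here. Recombination of an ORF into a pDONR vector normally yields an entry clone in which the insert is flanked by attL sites, and the M13 forward and reverse primer sites listed in the record allow sequencing across the insert from both ends.

The construct has no promoter driving the insert, consistent with its role as a shuttle or archive clone rather than an expression plasmid. The ORF is meant to be transferred by LR recombination into Gateway destination vectors that supply the promoter, tags and host-specific elements. According to the depositor, ORFs in this collection were cloned open-ended, without a stop codon, so the runt coding sequence can be fused in frame to C-terminal tags or domains provided by the destination vector. However, expression in a vector with no downstream stop codon would read through into vector sequence. The clone belongs to a Drosophila ORF collection associated with automated screening of protein–DNA interactions at fly regulatory elements, so its likely use is to generate runt fusion constructs for such interaction assays or for other expression studies.
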