Addgene plasmid #39646: KHBD00551
Depositing lab: Bart Deplancke. Depositing organization: Swiss Federal Institute of Technology (EPFL). Publication: Automated protein-DNA interaction screening of Drosophila regulatory elements. Korneel Hens, Jean-Daniel Feuz, Alina Isakova, Antonina Lagovitina, Andreas Massouras, Julien Bryois, Patrick Callaerts, Susan E. Celniker, Bart Deplancke. Nat Methods. 2011 Oct 30;8(12):1065-70. 10.1038/nmeth.1763 PubMed 22037703.
Backbone
  Vector backbone: pDONR221
  Backbone manufacturer: Invitrogen
  Backbone size w/o insert (bp): 2536
  Vector type: Gateway DONR vector
Growth in bacteria
  Bacterial resistance: Kanamycin, 50 μg/mL
  Growth temperature: 37°C
  Growth strain: DH5alpha
  Copy number: High Copy
Gene/Insert
  Gene/Insert name: CG1849 (alt names: FBgn0003300; run; runt)
  Species: D. melanogaster (fly)
  Insert size (bp): 1530
  Entrez Gene: run (a.k.a. Dmel_CG1849, 1, 2, AA33, CG1849, Dmel\CG1849, LB5, P235, RUN, Rnt, Run, Runt, l(1)19Ea, l(1)AA33, l(1)B2/13.1, l(1)LB9, lLB5, leg, runt)
  Promoter: none
  Cloning method: Gateway Cloning
  Sequencing primers: 5′ M13-F20; 3′ M13R
Terms and licenses: Academic/Nonprofit Terms; Industry Terms: Not Available to Industry
Depositor comments: Please note that the ORFs in this collection were cloned open-ended (without a stop codon).
How to cite: KHBD00551 was a gift from Bart Deplancke (Addgene plasmid # 39646 ; http://n2t.net/addgene:39646 ; RRID:Addgene_39646)
